Addgene plasmid #158481: pZA3
Purpose: Entry clone for Golden Gate assembly. Golden Gate compatible A. thaliana ZAR1 L17E with STOP codon
Depositing lab: Sophien Kamoun. Depositing organization: Sainsbury Laboratory, Norwich. Publication: A vector system for fast-forward studies of the HOPZ-ACTIVATED RESISTANCE1 (ZAR1) resistosome in the model plant Nicotiana benthamiana. Harant A, Pai H, Sakai T, Kamoun S, Adachi H. Plant Physiol. 2022 Jan 20;188(1):70-80. doi: 10.1093/plphys/kiab471. PubMed 34633454.
Backbone
  Vector backbone: pCR8/GW/D-TOPO
  Backbone manufacturer: https://www.thermofisher.com/order/catalog/product/K250020#/K250022
  Vector type: Golden Gate Entry Vector
Growth in bacteria
  Bacterial resistance: Spectinomycin, 50 μg/mL
  Growth temperature: 37°C
  Growth strain: DH5alpha
  Copy number: High Copy
Gene/Insert
  Gene/Insert name: ZAR1
  Species: A. thaliana (mustard weed)
  Mutation: L17E, STOP codon
  Entrez Gene: ZAR1 (a.k.a. HOPZ-ACTIVATED RESISTANCE 1, ZAR1)
  Cloning method: Gateway Cloning
Terms and licenses: Academic/Nonprofit Terms; Industry Terms: Not Available to Industry
How to cite: pZA3 was a gift from Sophien Kamoun (Addgene plasmid # 158481 ; http://n2t.net/addgene:158481 ; RRID:Addgene_158481)
