[The description below was written by a language model from this plasmid's Addgene catalogue record and pLannotate feature annotations shown in this document.]
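Description:
pZA3 is a bacterial entry clone built on the pCR8/GW/D-TOPO backbone and intended as a donor module for Golden Gate assembly. It is maintained in E. coli from a high-copy ColE1/pUC-type origin and selected with spectinomycin through the aadA (SmR) aminoglycoside adenylyltransferase gene. Short fragments of a class 1 integron Pc promoter and a gentamicin acetyltransferase gene sit just upstream of that marker. The sequenced plasmid is about 5.4 kb, and the annotation also picks up small lacI and lacZα remnants and the rrnB T1 and T2 terminators, which in this backbone shield the cloning region from read-through transcription.

The payload is the coding sequence of Arabidopsis thaliana ZAR1 (HOPZ-ACTIVATED RESISTANCE 1, annotated as RPP13L4), carrying the L17E substitution and retaining its own STOP codon, so the module is suited to expressing the protein without a C-terminal fusion. The roughly 2.6 kb open reading frame lies between attL1 and attL2, the Gateway LR recombination sites inherited from the backbone, and is annotated on the reverse strand of the deposited sequence. A T7 promoter lies just outside attL2. No plant promoter or terminator is present in this plasmid, so expression elements must come from the assembly it is combined into. The type IIS sites and overhangs that make the insert Golden Gate compatible are not annotated in the feature table, and the enzyme is not stated. The associated publication describes a vector system for studying the ZAR1 resistosome in Nicotiana benthamiana, and this clone supplies the L17E variant for it. The record does not describe the functional consequence of the mutation.
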