Features (pLannotate 1.2.2; 12 found; start..end, strand, type, name):
    121..213     +  CDS            lacI (fragment): lac repressor; lacI; The lac repressor binds to the lac operator to inhibit transcription in E. coli. This inhibition can be relieved by adding lactose or isopropyl-β-D-thiogalactopyranoside (IPTG).
    268..295     -  terminator     rrnB T2 terminator: transcription terminator T2 from the E. coli rrnB gene
    427..470     +  terminator     rrnB T1 terminator: Escherichia coli rrnB; transcription terminator T1 from the E. coli rrnB gene
    517..553     -  CDS            lacZα (fragment): LacZα fragment of β-galactosidase; lacZ fragment
    569..668     +  protein_bind   attL1: mutant version of attL; recombination site for the Gateway® LR reaction LR Clonase™
    700..3255    -  CDS            RPP13L4: R13L4_ARATH - Also known as ZAR1 From Arabidopsis thaliana (Mouse-ear cress).
   3280..3379    -  protein_bind   attL2: mutant version of attL; recombination site for the Gateway® LR reaction LR Clonase™
   3397..3415    -  promoter       T7 promoter: promoter for bacteriophage T7 RNA polymerase
   3605..3628    +  promoter       Pc promoter (fragment): intI1 (promoter lies within the coding sequence); class 1 integron promoter
   3804..3860    +  CDS            GmR (fragment): gentamycin acetyltransferase; aacC1; confers resistance to gentamycin
   3867..4658    +  CDS            SmR: aminoglycoside adenylyltransferase (Murphy, 1985); aadA; confers resistance to spectinomycin and streptomycin
   4751..5339    +  rep_origin     ori: high-copy-number ColE1/pMB1/pBR322/pUC origin of replication
>Addgene plasmid #158481 | pZA3 | addgene full sequence | sequence record 312904 | Addgene NGS Result
CTTTCCTGCGTTATCCCCTGATTCTGTGGATAACCGTATTACCGCCTTTGAGTGAGCTGATACCGCTCGC
CGCAGCCGAACGACCGAGCGCAGCGAGTCAGTGAGCGAGGAAGCGGAAGAGCGCCCAATACGCAAACCGC
CTCTCCCCGCGCGTTGGCCGATTCATTAATGCAGCTGGCACGACAGGTTTCCCGACTGGAAAGCGGGCAG
TGAGCGCAACGCAATTAATACGCGTACCGCTAGCCAGGAAGAGTTTGTAGAAACGCAAAAAGGCCATCCG
TCAGGATGGCCTTCTGCTTAGTTTGATGCCTGGCAGTTTATGGCGGGCGTCCTGCCCGCCACCCTCCGGG
CCGTTGCTTCACAACGTTCAAATCCGCTCCCGGCGGATTTGTCCTACTCAGGAGAGCGTTCACCGACAAA
CAACAGATAAAACGAAAGGCCCAGTCTTCCGACTGAGCCTTTCGTTTTATTTGATGCCTGGCAGTTCCCT
ACTCTCGCGTTAACGCTAGCATGGATGTTTTCCCAGTCACGACGTTGTAAAACGACGGCCAGTCTTAAGC
TCGGGCCCCAAATAATGATTTTATTTTGACTGATAGTGACCTGTTCGTTGCAACAAATTGATGAGCAATG
CTTTTTTATAATGCCAACTTTGTACAAAAAAGCAGGCTCCGAATTCGCCCTTAATGGTCTCTAAGCTTAG
GTTCTGTGCAATGGTGTTTTCATCCACACTCCGCCTCTAAAGCCAACATCTTCAATCGCGAAAGACTCTA
GCTCTGGACACCAGTTTGCGGTCACGGTCCTCAGGTACGGCATTGACTGTTGCAGCACTTCCCAGTCCAT
GTCTAGGTCCGACAATGAACTTAACATTAAACCTTCAATTCTCCAGTGAGTATTCTCGTTTCCCCAGAAT
GGTTCCTGCATTTTCACCAAATTACCTGAACATATTGACATGTACCTCAACATCGGAAGCTTGTGAGGAC
TCAACCACGATGGACTCGACTTTCCAGGATAGAATTGTAGAGAAAGCTCATGGAGCTGGTGTGGAGGAGT
AAGGGCGTCTATTTTGGTTATGAGATCATCGCCGTAGCTATCATAGCAGTTGATCGAAATGGACATCAGC
TTGCTTAGGTTTATCAAAGAATCAAGCTCCTCCTCTTCTATCTGATCGCCACGAGTCAGAGAAAGACCAA
GTTTCCGAAGGTTTGTGAGATTTTTCACTTCACTGAGCTTGCACCCATTGTTGGACCTGGCTGGCTTAAA
TCCCAACAGAACTTCGAGCTTCACGAGACTTCCGATACCCTTGGGGAAGCATTCAAGGGATCCACAGTTC
GTCATGTCAAGTACAAGGAGTTTCTTGAACAAGACGATGCAAGGTTGAAGTTGTTTCAGATTCTGACAGT
AGCTTGCGTCTAGAATCTGAAGGTTGTGGAGATCTTCCATGGAACGAGGAAACTGGATCAACGGATGTGT
GTTGCTCAAACTAAGACATGCTAAGTGTTGAAGGCTTGCAATCTCATCCAAAATCTCAGACAGAGGAGCA
TCAAATATGGATTTCGAGATATCGAGAACCCGAAGATATTTGCAGTCTGTGAATTTCTTAGCTAAGTCTG
AGTTGAGCTTGTTCACTTCACCTGTCTTAGTTGTTGACACTACGCCTCTCAGCTTATGGTTAACTTTGAT
CTGCTTCTCATCAAAGTTTCCACTAATCCCAAGGTGACGACAGTTGAGGCCTTCCGGGTTAGAGAACGAA
TCCTTCTTGGCTATATCGATCACCAAATCACGAACCATGTCATGAATCTTGCAAGTGATGATGGTTCCGC
TATAGGTTTTGTCTACAACTTCTATTAGACACCTGTTTGTGAGCCCGGAAAAGCAGTCCTCTCCAGATTC
AGTTGCAGATCTTCCGTTTCTCCACATGACAAAACCTTCTCCGATCCATCCATGTACTAGTTGTTGTTTT
GGTATAACACAGTCCTCTGGATAGAGCGAAAGCGTGAGAATGCACGACTTAAGGTGGGAAGGGAGTTCAT
CGTAGCTCAACTGCAGAGATGACATAACATTGTCAGTTTCAGAAGTGTTTCCTCTTAGCTCATCCTGAAA
ATGCTCTGCAATTCGTCTCCATTCATGATAGACATGGTCTTTGCACAGAAGTAACCCACCAACCGCTTTG
ATTGTCAAAGGCAAACCTTTGCATTTCGTTACAATCTCCTTGCCAACATCCTCTAGCTCGGGACGCTCAC
AAGTACCGTCATTTGCTGCAAATGCCACATTACAAAACAGCAGCCAACTGTTATCAGGACTAAGGAGCTC
TGGACGGTGAGTCTTGTCGTCTCTCGCTTGCACCCTTTTCGCTACAGATTCCGACCTTGTGGTCACGATA
ACGCTACCTCCTTGTCCTCTAGGCAGTCCTTGGTAGATCTTGTCCCACCAGCTCAAATTCTTGTCCCATA
CATCGTCCATAACTATCAAGTACCTTTTCCCCAAAAGATACTGCTGGATTTTTCTCAGCAATGTTCCAAT
ATCATCTCCAACACTCGCGTCCCCCAAGTTCCTCAATATGCTTCTCATGATCTGTTCTTCAGTAAAAGTC
TGGGACACAGACACCCATATCCTTCTTTCGAAACGATGTTCGATCTCTTTGTCATTGAACACTTCTTGAG
CGATTGTAGTTTTACCTAGCCCTCCCATCCCAACAAAGGCCATTATCAAAAGCTGGCTGTCGTTTGATCG
AAAGAGCCACTCCTTGATTTTTCTTTTATCTCCTTCCAAACCAACCACCTGAGTATGATCATACACCGGA
GAGCTCCACCGATCAGTTCCATTATCTCTTCCAACATTACTCGGCGTTATGAATTCGAAATAAGGCTCTA
CTTGACTCTTTATTTTCGTTATCCTCTCATTGATCTCTTGCAAACGTTTGCTTTTCTTGTACTGCAACGG
AACCCGGGCAGGATGAAGCCGCGAAAGCCACGCATTTGATGACCTTTGCTCGTTCCCATCATCACCATCC
GCGAGCTGACAATCCACAAGTATATCCTCAGCTTCGTAAACCAGTTCTCGTAAATCCGCAACAAGAGTAC
GCAACGTTTCATTAGTTCTCTTCTGCCTCTCTGCATCCTTGAGAAAAGACTGCATATATTTCAATTCGCT
TTGCAAATCTTCCAACTGTTTTCGGTAGTCCGATACGGTTCGGCCTTTTTCTTCTTCGATGTTCAAGGTT
TTCTCTAAAAACACTGTTACAACAGCGTCCACCATTAGAGACCATTAAGGGCGAATTCGACCCAGCTTTC
TTGTACAAAGTTGGCATTATAAAAAATAATTGCTCATCAATTTGTTGCAACGAACAGGTCACTATCAGTC
AAAATAAAATCATTATTTGCCATCCAGCTGATATCCCCTATAGTGAGTCGTATTACATGGTCATAGCTGT
TTCCTGGCAGCTCTGGCCCGTGTCTCAAAATCTCTGATGTTACATTGCACAAGATAAAAATATATCATCA
TGCCTCCTCTAGACCAGCCAGGACAGAAATGCCTCGACTTCGCTGCTACCCAAGGTTGCCGGGTGACGCA
CACCGTGGAAACGGATGAAGGCACGAACCCAGTGGACATAAGCCTGTTCGGTTCGTAAGCTGTAATGCAA
GTAGCGTATGCGCTCACGCAACTGGTCCAGAACCTTGACCGAACGCAGCGGTGGTAACGGCGCAGTGGCG
GTTTTCATGGCTTGTTATGACTGTTTTTTTGGGGTACAGTCTATGCCTCGGGCATCCAAGCAGCAAGCGC
GTTACGCCGTGGGTCGATGTTTGATGTTATGGAGCAGCAACGATGTTACGCAGCAGGGCAGTCGCCCTAA
AACAAAGTTAAACATTATGAGGGAAGCGGTGATCGCCGAAGTATCGACTCAACTATCAGAGGTAGTTGGC
GTCATCGAGCGCCATCTCGAACCGACGTTGCTGGCCGTACATTTGTACGGCTCCGCAGTGGATGGCGGCC
TGAAGCCACACAGTGATATTGATTTGCTGGTTACGGTGACCGTAAGGCTTGATGAAACAACGCGGCGAGC
TTTGATCAACGACCTTTTGGAAACTTCGGCTTCCCCTGGAGAGAGCGAGATTCTCCGCGCTGTAGAAGTC
ACCATTGTTGTGCACGACGACATCATTCCGTGGCGTTATCCAGCTAAGCGCGAACTGCAATTTGGAGAAT
GGCAGCGCAATGACATTCTTGCAGGTATCTTCGAGCCAGCCACGATCGACATTGATCTGGCTATCTTGCT
GACAAAAGCAAGAGAACATAGCGTTGCCTTGGTAGGTCCAGCGGCGGAGGAACTCTTTGATCCGGTTCCT
GAACAGGATCTATTTGAGGCGCTAAATGAAACCTTAACGCTATGGAACTCGCCGCCCGACTGGGCTGGCG
ATGAGCGAAATGTAGTGCTTACGTTGTCCCGCATTTGGTACAGCGCAGTAACCGGCAAAATCGCGCCGAA
GGATGTCGCTGCCGACTGGGCAATGGAGCGCCTGCCGGCCCAGTATCAGCCCGTCATACTTGAAGCTAGA
CAGGCTTATCTTGGACAAGAAGAAGATCGCTTGGCCTCGCGCGCAGATCAGTTGGAAGAATTTGTCCACT
ACGTGAAAGGCGAGATCACCAAGGTAGTCGGCAAATAACCCTCGAGCCACCCATGACCAAAATCCCTTAA
CGTGAGTTACGCGTCGTTCCACTGAGCGTCAGACCCCGTAGAAAAGATCAAAGGATCTTCTTGAGATCCT
TTTTTTCTGCGCGTAATCTGCTGCTTGCAAACAAAAAAACCACCGCTACCAGCGGTGGTTTGTTTGCCGG
ATCAAGAGCTACCAACTCTTTTTCCGAAGGTAACTGGCTTCAGCAGAGCGCAGATACCAAATACTGTTCT
TCTAGTGTAGCCGTAGTTAGGCCACCACTTCAAGAACTCTGTAGCACCGCCTACATACCTCGCTCTGCTA
ATCCTGTTACCAGTGGCTGCTGCCAGTGGCGATAAGTCGTGTCTTACCGGGTTGGACTCAAGACGATAGT
TACCGGATAAGGCGCAGCGGTCGGGCTGAACGGGGGGTTCGTGCACACAGCCCAGCTTGGAGCGAACGAC
CTACACCGAACTGAGATACCTACAGCGTGAGCTATGAGAAAGCGCCACGCTTCCCGAAGGGAGAAAGGCG
GACAGGTATCCGGTAAGCGGCAGGGTCGGAACAGGAGAGCGCACGAGGGAGCTTCCAGGGGGAAACGCCT
GGTATCTTTATAGTCCTGTCGGGTTTCGCCACCTCTGACTTGAGCGTCGATTTTTGTGATGCTCGTCAGG
GGGGCGGAGCCTATGGAAAAACGCCAGCAACGCGGCCTTTTTACGGTTCCTGGCCTTTTGCTGGCCTTTT
GCTCACATGTT
